>Addgene plasmid #9037 | 1199 pAdTrack FKHR AAA | addgene partial sequence | sequence record 17643 | pAd-CMV 5'-GCTAGAGATCTGGTACCGTC-3'
GATCCGAGCTCGGATCTGATGTCACCATGGCCGAGGCGCCTCAGGTGGTGGAGATCGACCCGGACTTCGA
GCCGCTGCCCCGGCCGCGCTCGTGCGCCTGGCCGCTGCCCAGGCCGGAGTTTAGCCAGTCCAACTCGGCC
ACCTCCAGCCCGGCGCCGTCGGGCAGCGCGGCTGCCAACCCCGACGCCGCGGCGGGCCTGCCCTCGGCCT
CGGCTGCCGCTGTCAGCGCCGACTTCATGAGCAACCTGAGCTTGCTGGAGGAGAGCGAGGACTTCCCGCA
GGCGCCCGGCTCCGTGGCGGCGGCGGTGGCGGCGGCGGCCGCCGCGGCCGCCACCGGGGGGCTGTGCGGG
GACTTCCAGGGCCCGGAGGCGGGCTGCCTGCACCCAGCGCCACCGCAGCCCCCGCCGCCCGGGCCGCTGT
CGCAGCACCCGCCGGTGCCCCCCGCCGCCGCTGGGCCGCTCGCGGGGCAGCCGCGCAAGAGCAGCTCGTC
CCGCCGCAACGCGTGGGGCAACCTGTCCTACGCCGACCTCATCACCAAGGCCATCGAGAGCTCGGCGGAG
AAGCGGCTCACGCTGTCGCAGATCTACGAGTGGATGGTCAAGAGCGTGCCCTACTTCAAGGATAAGGGTG
ACAGCAACAGCTCGGCGGGCTGGAAGAATTCAATTCGTCATAATCTGTCCCTACACAGCAAGTTCATTCG
TGTGCAGAATGAAGGAACTGGAAAAAGTTCTTGGTGGATGCTCAATCCAGAGGGTGGCAAGAGCGGGAAA
TCTCCTAGGAGAAGAGCTGCAGCCATGGACAACAACAGTAAATTTGCTAAGAGCCGAAGCCGAGCTGCCA
AGAAGAAAGCATCTCTCCAGTCTGGCCAGGAGGGTGCTGGGGACAGCCCTGGATCACAGTTTTCCAAATG
GCC
