[The description below was written by a language model from this plasmid's Addgene catalogue record.]
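Description:
1199 pAdTrack FKHR AAA is an adenoviral shuttle plasmid built on the pAdTrack CMV backbone (about 9 kb without insert) for mammalian expression of a mutant human FKHR (FOXO1/FOXO1A) transcription factor. It is maintained as a high-copy plasmid in E. coli under kanamycin selection. The record also lists neomycin/G418 as a mammalian selectable marker. No feature table accompanies the entry, so individual backbone elements are not itemised. As the backbone name indicates, the insert sits in a CMV promoter-driven expression cassette, and pAdTrack-type shuttles generally carry a separate GFP tracer cassette that lets transfected or infected cells be followed by fluorescence.

The roughly 2 kb insert encodes FKHR with an N-terminal FLAG epitope tag and three alanine substitutions, T24A, S256A and S319A. These residues are the well-known Akt/PKB phosphorylation sites of FOXO1. Replacing them with alanine is generally understood to block phosphorylation-dependent nuclear exclusion, yielding a form that remains active despite PI3K/Akt signalling. The FLAG-FKHR fragment was released from a pcDNA3-based plasmid by partial HindIII and complete XbaI digestion and ligated into HindIII/XbaI-cut pAdTrack CMV, leaving both sites intact.

The plasmid cannot itself yield virus. According to the depositor, it must first be recombined into the pAdEasy adenoviral backbone before adenoviral particles can be generated. The resulting virus allows efficient delivery of the FLAG-tagged mutant to mammalian cells, consistent with the associated study of gene regulation and tumour suppression by FKHR.
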