Addgene plasmid #9037: 1199 pAdTrack FKHR AAA
Depositing lab: William Sellers. Depositing organization: Dana-Farber Cancer Institute. Publication: A novel mechanism of gene regulation and tumor suppression by the transcription factor FKHR. Ramaswamy S, Nakamura N, Sansal I, Bergeron L, Sellers WR. Cancer Cell. 2002 Jul . 2(1):81-91. 10.1016/S1535-6108(02)00086-7 PubMed 12150827.
Backbone
  Vector backbone: pAdTrack CMV
  Backbone manufacturer: ATCC
  Backbone size w/o insert (bp): 9010
  Vector type: Mammalian Expression, Adenoviral
  Selectable markers: Neomycin (select with G418)
Growth in bacteria
  Bacterial resistance: Kanamycin, 50 μg/mL
  Growth temperature: 37°C
  Growth strain: DH5alpha
  Copy number: High Copy
Gene/Insert
  Gene/Insert name: FKHR AAA (alt names: FKHR; FOXO1A)
  Species: H. sapiens (human)
  Insert size (bp): 2000
  Mutation: T24A S256A S319A
  Entrez Gene: FOXO1 (a.k.a. FKH1, FKHR, FOXO1A)
  Tag / fusion protein: flag (N terminal on insert)
  Cloning method: Restriction Enzyme; 5′ cloning site HindIII (not destroyed); 3′ cloning site XbaI (not destroyed)
  Sequencing primers: 5′ n/a
Resource information
  A portion of this plasmid was derived from a plasmid made by: pcDNA flag FKHR was a gift from Eric Tang.
Terms and licenses: Academic/Nonprofit Terms; Industry Terms: Not Available to Industry
Depositor comments: Inserts liberated by partial HindIII and complete XbaI digestion of pCDNA3-Flag-FKHR were ligated to HindIII/XbaI-restricted pAD-TrackCMV to give pAD-Track-Flag-FKHR. Must recombine into pAdEasy before generating Adenoviral particles.
How to cite: 1199 pAdTrack FKHR AAA was a gift from William Sellers (Addgene plasmid # 9037 ; http://n2t.net/addgene:9037 ; RRID:Addgene_9037)
